>Addgene plasmid #136180 | pCDNA4.TO-ORF20-2xCSTREP | addgene full sequence | sequence record 267432 | Addgene NGS Result
GACGGATCGGGAGATCTCCCGATCCCCTATGGTGCACTCTCAGTACAATCTGCTCTGATGCCGCATAGTT
AAGCCAGTATCTGCTCCCTGCTTGTGTGTTGGAGGTCGCTGAGTAGTGCGCGAGCAAAATTTAAGCTACA
ACAAGGCAAGGCTTGACCGACAATTGCATGAAGAATCTGCTTAGGGTTAGGCGTTTTGCGCTGCTTCGCG
ATGTACGGGCCAGATATACGCGTTGACATTGATTATTGACTAGTTATTAATAGTAATCAATTACGGGGTC
ATTAGTTCATAGCCCATATATGGAGTTCCGCGTTACATAACTTACGGTAAATGGCCCGCCTGGCTGACCG
CCCAACGACCCCCGCCCATTGACGTCAATAATGACGTATGTTCCCATAGTAACGCCAATAGGGACTTTCC
ATTGACGTCAATGGGTGGAGTATTTACGGTAAACTGCCCACTTGGCAGTACATCAAGTGTATCATATGCC
AAGTACGCCCCCTATTGACGTCAATGACGGTAAATGGCCCGCCTGGCATTATGCCCAGTACATGACCTTA
TGGGACTTTCCTACTTGGCAGTACATCTACGTATTAGTCATCGCTATTACCATGGTGATGCGGTTTTGGC
AGTACATCAATGGGCGTGGATAGCGGTTTGACTCACGGGGATTTCCAAGTCTCCACCCCATTGACGTCAA
TGGGAGTTTGTTTTGGCACCAAAATCAACGGGACTTTCCAAAATGTCGTAACAACTCCGCCCCATTGACG
CAAATGGGCGGTAGGCGTGTACGGTGGGAGGTCTATATAAGCAGAGCTCTCCCTATCAGTGATAGAGATC
TCCCTATCAGTGATAGAGATCGTCGACGAGCTCGTTTAGTGAACCGTCAGATCGCCTGGAGACGCCATCC
ACGCTGTTTTGACCTCCATAGAAGACACCGGGACCGATCCAGCCTCCGGACTCTAGCGTTTAAACTTAAG
CTTGGTACCGAGCTCGGATCCACTAGTCCAGTGTGGTGGAATTCATGTACGAGGTTTTTACAGACTTTCC
CGTTAGTGGTTTCCTCTCCTCAGGGAGGTCGTCCATATCCGTGCTGGTTGTGGAGGTGCTTGATTCGTCG
TCCGAGCTCCCCAAGTCCCACCTGCCTCCCCTAGTCACAGAGGCCTTTTCTCCGCCGCGCCCCACCGAGT
CCGCTCCAAAACCGCCTTCTGCCATGGTACGTCCAACCGAGGCCGAGGTTAAGAAATCCCTGAGCAGGCT
TCCAGCAGCACGCAAAAGAGCAGGTAACCGGGCCCACCTGGCCACCTACCGCCGGCTCCTCAAGTACTCC
ACCCTGCCCGATCTATGGCGGTTTCTAAGTAGCCGGCCCCAGAACCCTCCCCTTGGACACCACAGATTAT
TCTTTGAGGTGACTCTAGGGCACAGAATTGCCGACTGCGTAATTCTGGTATCGGGTGGGCATCAGCCCGT
ATGTTACGTTGTAGAGCTCAAGACTTGTCTGAGTCACCAGCTGATCCCAACCAACACCGTGAGAACGTCA
CAGCGAGCTCAAGGCCTGTGCCAACTCTCCGACTCGATCCATTACATCGCTCACTCGGCCCCTCCGGGTA
CCGAGGCGTGGACTATCACGCCCCTGCTGATATTTAAGAATCAGAAAACACTAAAGACAGTATACTCTGA
ATCACCCGGGGCGTTTCCCACGCCGGTGCACACCACCGAAGGAAAATTGTGCGCCTTTCTCACTGCTAGA
GAAAATGCTGACATCAGAAAGGTCCTATCTAAGGTACCCAAAAAACCGAAGATGGACAGAGGCGGGAAGA
TTCTGGGCCCCACACCCGGAAAACGTGCTGTTTATTCACAAGCCCACCATGGAAGAAACAAGAAGGGTCG
CCCTTGGACTGCGCAGCCAACTCGTGCGAAATCGAGAACGAAAGACAAAGGCACACCTGCTTTCCCTAGA
GCTGGACCGGCTTGTTCAGGTCCAGGAGGGCGGCCGCTCGAGGGAGGCGGTGGATGGAGCCACCCCCAGT
TCGAGAAGGGCGGCGGCAGCGGCGGCGGCAGCGGCGGCGGCAGCTGGAGCCACCCCCAGTTCGAGAAGGG
GCCCGTTTAAACCCGCTGATCAGCCTCGACTGTGCCTTCTAGTTGCCAGCCATCTGTTGTTTGCCCCTCC
CCCGTGCCTTCCTTGACCCTGGAAGGTGCCACTCCCACTGTCCTTTCCTAATAAAATGAGGAAATTGCAT
CGCATTGTCTGAGTAGGTGTCATTCTATTCTGGGGGGTGGGGTGGGGCAGGACAGCAAGGGGGAGGATTG
GGAAGACAATAGCAGGCATGCTGGGGATGCGGTGGGCTCTATGGCTTCTGAGGCGGAAAGAACCAGCTGG
GGCTCTAGGGGGTATCCCC
[124 nt withheld, positions 2400-2523]
C
[91 nt withheld, positions 2525-2615]
A
[49 nt withheld, positions 2617-2665]
CCTTTGACGTTGGAGTCCACGTTCTTT
[37 nt withheld, positions 2693-2729]
ACCCTATCTCGGTCTATTCTTTTGATTTATAAGGGATTTTGCCGATTTCGGCCTATTGGTTAAAAAATGA
GCTGATTTAACAAAAATTTAACGCGAATTAATTCTGTGGAATGTGTGTCAGTTAGGGTGTGGAAAGTCCC
CAGGCTCCCCAGCAGGCAGAAGTATGCAAAGCATGCATCTCAATTAGTCAGCAACCAGGTGTGGAAAGTC
CCCAGGCTCCCCAGCAGGCAGAAGTATGCAAAGCATGCATCTCAATTAGTCAGCAACCATAGTCCCGCCC
CTAACTCCGCCCATCCCGCCCCTAACTCCGCCCAGTTCCGCCCATTCTCCGCCCCATGGCTGACTAATTT
TTTTTATTTATGCAGAGGCCGAGGCCGCCTCTGCCTCTGAGCTATTCCAGAAGTAGTGAGGAGGCTTTTT
TGGAGGCCTAGGCTTTTGCAAAAAGCTCCCGGGAGCTTGTATATCCATTTTCGGATCTGATCAGCACGTG
TTGACAATTAATCATCGGCATAGTATATCGGCATAGTATAATACGACAAGGTGAGGAACTAAACCATGGC
CAAGTTGACCAGTGCCGTTCCGGTGCTCACCGCGCGCGACGTCGCCGGAGCGGTCGAGTTCTGGACCGAC
CGGCTCGGGTTCTCCCGGGACTTCGTGGAGGACGACTTCGCCGGTGTGGTCCGGGACGACGTGACCCTGT
TCATCAGCGCGGTCCAGGACCAGGTGGTGCCGGACAACACCCTGGCCTGGGTGTGGGTGCGCGGCCTGGA
CGAGCTGTACGCCGAGTGGTCGGAGGTCGTGTCCACGAACTTCCGGGACGCCTCCGGGCCGGCCATGACC
GAGATCGGCGAGCAGCCGTGGGGGCGGGAGTTCGCCCTGCGCGACCCGGCCGGCAACTGCGTGCACTTCG
TGGCCGAGGAGCAGGACTGACACGTGCTACGAGATTTCGATTCCACCGCCGCCTTCTATGAAAGGTTGGG
CTTCGGAATCGTTTTCCGGGACGCCGGCTGGATGATCCTCCAGCGCGGGGATCTCATGCTGGAGTTCTTC
GCCCACCCCAACTTGTTTATTGCAGCTTATAATGGTTACAAATAAAGCAATAGCATCACAAATTTCACAA
ATAAAGCATTTTTTTCACTGCATTCTAGTTGTGGTTTGTCCAAACTCATCAATGTATCTTATCATGTCTG
TATACCGTCGACCTCTAGCTAGAGCTTGGCGTAATCATGGTCATAGCTGTTTCCTGTGTGAAATTGTTAT
CCGCTCACAATTCCACACAACATACGAGCCGGAAGCATAAAGTGTAAAGCCTGGGGTGCCTAATGAGTGA
GCTAACTCACATTAATTGCGTTGCGCTCACTGCCCGCTTTCCAGTCGGGAAACCTGTCGTGCCAGCTGCA
TTAATGAATCGGCCAACGCGCGGGGAGAGGCGGTTTGCGTATTGGGCGCTCTTCCGCTTCCTCGCTCACT
GACTCGCTGCGCTCGGTCGTTCGGCTGCGGCGAGCGGTATCAGCTCACTCAAAGGCGGTAATACGGTTAT
CCACAGAATCAGGGGATAACGCAGGAAAGAACATGTGAGCAAAAGGCCAGCAAAAGGCCAGGAACCGTAA
AAAGGCCGCGTTGCTGGCGTTTTTCCATAGGCTCCGCCCCCCTGACGAGCATCACAAAAATCGACGCTCA
AGTCAGAGGTGGCGAAACCCGACAGGACTATAAAGATACCAGGCGTTTCCCCCTGGAAGCTCCCTCGTGC
GCTCTCCTGTTCCGACCCTGCCGCTTACCGGATACCTGTCCGCCTTTCTCCCTTCGGGAAGCGTGGCGCT
TTCTCATAGCTCACGCTGTAGGTATCTCAGTTCGGTGTAGGTCGTTCGCTCCAAGCTGGGCTGTGTGCAC
GAACCCCCCGTTCAGCCCGACCGCTGCGCCTTATCCGGTAACTATCGTCTTGAGTCCAACCCGGTAAGAC
ACGACTTATCGCCACTGGCAGCAGCCACTGGTAACAGGATTAGCAGAGCGAGGTATGTAGGCGGTGCTAC
AGAGTTCTTGAAGTGGTGGCCTAACTACGGCTACACTAGAAGAACAGTATTTGGTATCTGCGCTCTGCTG
AAGCCAGTTACCTTCGGAAAAAGAGTTGGTAGCTCTTGATCCGGCAAACAAACCACCGCTGGTAGCGGTG
GTTTTTTTGTTTGCAAGCAGCAGATTACGCGCAGAAAAAAAGGATCTCAAGAAGATCCTTTGATCTTTTC
TACGGGGTCTGACGCTCAGTGGAACGAAAACTCACGTTAAGGGATTTTGGTCATGAGATTATCAAAAAGG
ATCTTCACCTAGATCCTTTTAAATTAAAAATGAAGTTTTAAATCAATCTAAAGTATATATGAGTAAACTT
GGTCTGACAGTTACCAATGCTTAATCAGTGAGGCACCTATCTCAGCGATCTGTCTATTTCGTTCATCCAT
AGTTGCCTGACTCCCCGTCGTGTAGATAACTACGATACGGGAGGGCTTACCATCTGGCCCCAGTGCTGCA
ATGATACCGCGAGACCCACGCTCACCGGCTCCAGATTTATCAGCAATAAACCAGCCAGCCGGAAGGGCCG
AGCGCAGAAGTGGTCCTGCAACTTTATCCGCCTCCATCCAGTCTATTAATTGTTGCCGGGAAGCTAGAGT
AAGTAGTTCGCCAGTTAATAGTTTGCGCAACGTTGTTGCCATTGCTACAGGCATCGTGGTGTCACGCTCG
TCGTTTGGTATGGCTTCATTCAGCTCCGGTTCCCAACGATCAAGGCGAGTTACATGATCCCCCATGTTGT
GCAAAAAAGCGGTTAGCTCCTTCGGTCCTCCGATCGTTGTCAGAAGTAAGTTGGCCGCAGTGTTATCACT
CATGGTTATGGCAGCACTGCATAATTCTCTTACTGTCATGCCATCCGTAAGATGCTTTTCTGTGACTGGT
GAGTACTCAACCAAGTCATTCTGAGAATAGTGTATGCGGCGACCGAGTTGCTCTTGCCCGGCGTCAATAC
GGGATAATACCGCGCCACATAGCAGAACTTTAAAAGTGCTCATCATTGGAAAACGTTCTTCGGGGCGAAA
ACTCTCAAGGATCTTACCGCTGTTGAGATCCAGTTCGATGTAACCCACTCGTGCACCCAACTGATCTTCA
GCATCTTTTACTTTCACCAGCGTTTCTGGGTGAGCAAAAACAGGAAGGCAAAATGCCGCAAAAAAGGGAA
TAAGGGCGACACGGAAATGTTGAATACTCATACTCTTCCTTTTTCAATATTATTGAAGCATTTATCAGGG
TTATTGTCTCATGAGCGGATACATATTTGAATGTATTTAGAAAAATAAACAAATAGGGGTTCCGCGCACA
TTTCCCCGAAAAGTGCCACCTGACGTC
Features (pLannotate 1.2.2; 23 found; start..end, strand, type, name):
     28..80      -  misc_feature   bom (fragment): basis of mobility region from pBR322
    235..614     +  enhancer       CMV enhancer: human cytomegalovirus immediate early enhancer
    615..818     +  promoter       CMV promoter: human cytomegalovirus (CMV) immediate early promoter
    820..839     +  promoter       PLtetO-1 promoter (fragment): modified phage lambda PL promoter with tet operator sites (Lutz and Bujard, 1997)
    841..860     +  promoter       PLtetO-1 promoter (fragment): modified phage lambda PL promoter with tet operator sites (Lutz and Bujard, 1997)
    868..901     +  promoter       TRE3GV promoter (fragment): 3rd-generation Tet-responsive promoter that can be activated by binding of Tet-On® 3G, optimized for retroviral and lentiviral vectors
   1024..1215    -  CDS            TK (fragment): KITH_HHV8P - Protein inferred from homology: Swiss-Prot protein existence level 3. Catalyzes the transfer of the gamma-phospho group of ATP to thymidine to generate dTMP in the salvage pathway of pyrimidine synthesis. The dTMP serves as a substrate for DNA polymerase during viral DNA replication. Allows the virus to be reactivated and to grow in non-proliferative cells lacking a high concentration of phosphorylated nucleic acid precursors. From Human herpesvirus 8 type P (isolate GK18) (HHV-8) (Kaposi's sarcoma-associated herpesvirus).
   1214..1984    +  CDS            ORF20: UL24_HHV8P - Experimental evidence at transcript level: Swiss-Prot protein existence level 2. May participate in nuclear egress of viral particles. Plays a role in the dispersal of several host nucleolar proteins including NCL/nucleolin and NPM1. Since deletion of host NCL/nucleolin negatively impact on nuclear egress, UL24 supposedly acts on this process through its effect on host nucleoli (By similarity). Induces cell cycle arrest in host cells at the G2/M phase following by apoptosis. The mechanism involves the inhibition of host mitotic complex cyclin-B/CDK1. From Human herpesvirus 8 type
   2130..2354    +  polyA_signal   bGH poly(A) signal: bovine growth hormone polyadenylation signal
   2358..2379    +  promoter       SV40 promoter (fragment): SV40 enhancer and early promoter
   2400..2828    +  rep_origin     f1 ori (sequence partly withheld): f1 bacteriophage origin of replication; arrow indicates direction of (+) strand synthesis
   2842..3171    +  promoter       SV40 promoter: SV40 enhancer and early promoter
   3219..3266    +  promoter       EM7 promoter: synthetic bacterial promoter&nbsp
   3285..3659    +  CDS            BleoR: antibiotic-binding protein; Sh ble from Streptoalloteichus hindustanus; confers resistance to bleomycin, phleomycin, and Zeocin™
   3669..3794    +  CDS            ble (fragment): BLE_KLEPN - Experimental evidence at protein level: Swiss-Prot protein existence level 1. Binding protein with a strong affinity to the bleomycin family of antibiotics. Binds to CL990; an antimitotic-antibiotic compound. From Klebsiella pneumoniae.
   3789..3910    +  polyA_signal   SV40 poly(A) signal: SV40 polyadenylation signal
   3983..3999    -  protein_bind   lac operator: The lac repressor binds to the lac operator to inhibit transcription in E. coli. This inhibition can be relieved by adding lactose or isopropyl-β-D-thiogalactopyranoside (IPTG). lac repressor encoded by lacI
   4007..4037    -  promoter       lac promoter: promoter for the E. coli lac operon
   4052..4073    -  protein_bind   CAP binding site: CAP binding activates transcription in the presence of cAMP. E. coli catabolite activator protein
   4086..4178    -  CDS            lacI (fragment): lac repressor; lacI; The lac repressor binds to the lac operator to inhibit transcription in E. coli. This inhibition can be relieved by adding lactose or isopropyl-β-D-thiogalactopyranoside (IPTG).
   4361..4949    -  rep_origin     ori: high-copy-number ColE1/pMB1/pBR322/pUC origin of replication
   5120..5980    -  CDS            AmpR: β-lactamase; bla; confers resistance to ampicillin, carbenicillin, and related antibiotics
   5981..6085    -  promoter       AmpR promoter: bla
