[The description below was written by a language model from this plasmid's Addgene catalogue record and pLannotate feature annotations shown in this document.]
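Description:
pCDNA4.TO-ORF20-2xCSTREP is a mammalian expression plasmid built on the Invitrogen pCDNA4.TO backbone that expresses ORF20 of Kaposi's sarcoma-associated herpesvirus (KSHV) with a C-terminal Strep tag (2x, according to the construct name). The full sequence record is about 6.1 kb. In bacteria it is maintained at high copy through a ColE1/pUC-type origin and selected with ampicillin via the AmpR β-lactamase gene. An f1 origin is also present. For selection in mammalian cells, a separate cassette places the Sh ble (BleoR) gene under the SV40 early promoter, with an SV40 polyadenylation signal, conferring Zeocin resistance. The EM7 bacterial promoter upstream of the same gene allows it to be expressed in E. coli as well.

The payload is driven by the human CMV immediate-early enhancer and promoter. This is followed directly by short sequences that the annotation software matched to tet operator-containing promoters, consistent with the tet operator sites of the "TO" backbone. These make expression repressible in cells that produce the Tet repressor and inducible with tetracycline or doxycycline, whereas in ordinary cells the promoter acts constitutively. The ORF20 coding sequence, a UL24-family herpesvirus protein, was derived from cDNA of reactivated TREx BCBL-1-RTA cells and is terminated by the bovine growth hormone polyadenylation signal. A short antisense match to the KSHV thymidine kinase gene lies just upstream of the annotated ORF20 region, probably reflecting neighbouring or overlapping viral sequence within the insert. The Strep tag itself is not annotated in the feature table, and the cloning sites are not recorded. The tag supports affinity purification of ORF20, and the associated publication mapped herpesvirus-host protein complexes.
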