Addgene plasmid #136180: pCDNA4.TO-ORF20-2xCSTREP
Purpose: Expresses C-terminally strep tagged Kaposi's Sarcoma Associated Herpesvirus (KSHV) ORF20
Depositing lab: Britt Glaunsinger. Depositing organization: University of California, Berkeley. Publication: Global mapping of herpesvirus-host protein complexes reveals a transcription strategy for late genes. Davis ZH, Verschueren E, Jang GM, Kleffman K, Johnson JR, Park J, Von Dollen J, Maher MC, Johnson T, Newton W, Jager S, Shales M, Horner J, Hernandez RD, Krogan NJ, Glaunsinger BA. Mol Cell. 2015 Jan 22;57(2):349-60. doi: 10.1016/j.molcel.2014.11.026. Epub 2014 Dec 24. PubMed 25544563.
Backbone
  Vector backbone: pCDNA4.TO
  Backbone manufacturer: Invitrogen
  Vector type: Mammalian Expression
  Selectable markers: Zeocin
Growth in bacteria
  Bacterial resistance: Ampicillin, 100 μg/mL
  Growth temperature: 37°C
  Growth strain: DH5alpha
  Copy number: High Copy
Gene/Insert
  Gene/Insert name: ORF20
  Species: Kaposi's sarcoma-associated herpesvirus (KSHV)
  Promoter: CMV
  Cloning method: Restriction Enzyme; 5′ cloning site Unknown (unknown if destroyed)
  Sequencing primers: 5′ CGCAAATGGGCGGTAGGCGTG; 3′ TAGAAGGCACAGTCGAGGCT
Resource information
  A portion of this plasmid was derived from a plasmid made by: cDNA of reactivated TREx BCBL-1-RTA cells
Terms and licenses: Academic/Nonprofit Terms; Industry Terms: Not Available to Industry
How to cite: pCDNA4.TO-ORF20-2xCSTREP was a gift from Britt Glaunsinger (Addgene plasmid # 136180 ; http://n2t.net/addgene:136180 ; RRID:Addgene_136180)
